LOCUS       Exported 6443 bp ds-DNA circular SYN 12-MAY-2021
DEFINITION  synthetic circular DNA
ACCESSION   .
VERSION     .
KEYWORDS    pBABE-FLAG-KD LKB1
SOURCE      synthetic DNA construct
  ORGANISM  synthetic DNA construct
REFERENCE   1 (bases 1 to 6443)
  AUTHORS   Shaw RJ, Kosmatka M, Bardeesy N, Hurley RL, Witters LA, DePinho RA,
            Cantley LC
  TITLE     The tumor suppressor LKB1 kinase directly activates AMP-activated
            kinase and regulates apoptosis in response to energy stress.
  JOURNAL   Proc Natl Acad Sci U S A 2004 Mar 9;101(10):3329-35. Epub 2004 Feb
            25.
  PUBMED    14985505
REFERENCE   2 (bases 1 to 6443)
  AUTHORS   .
  TITLE     Direct Submission
  JOURNAL   Exported May 12, 2021 from SnapGene Server 1.1.58
            http://www.snapgene.com
FEATURES             Location/Qualifiers
     source          1..6443
                     /organism="synthetic DNA construct"
                     /mol_type="other DNA"
     LTR             8..477
                     /note="long terminal repeat from Moloney murine leukemia
                     virus"
     misc_feature    542..741
                     /label=MMLV Psi
                     /note="packaging signal of Moloney murine leukemia virus
                     (MMLV)"
     CDS             942..1358
                     /label=gag (truncated)
                     /note="truncated Moloney murine leukemia virus (MMLV) gag
                     gene lacking the start codon"
     primer_bind     1288..1310
                     /label=pLXSN 5'
                     /note="Murine stem cell virus, forward primer. Also called
                     MSCV"
     primer_bind     1326..1342
                     /label=pBABE 5'
                     /note="Psi packaging signal, forward primer for pBABE
                     vectors"
     regulatory      1376..1385
                     /regulatory_class="other"
                     /note="vertebrate consensus sequence for strong initiation
                     of translation (Kozak, 1987)"
     CDS             1385..1408
                     /codon_start=1
                     /product="FLAG(R) epitope tag, followed by an enterokinase
                     cleavage site"
                     /label=FLAG
                     /translation="DYKDDDDK"
     primer_bind     complement(2773..2793)
                     /label=pBABE 3'
                     /note="SV40 enhancer, reverse primer for pBABE vectors"
     promoter        2778..3107
                     /label=SV40 promoter
                     /note="SV40 enhancer and early promoter"
     rep_origin      2958..3093
                     /label=SV40 ori
                     /note="SV40 origin of replication"
     primer_bind     3020..3039
                     /label=SV40pro-F
                     /note="SV40 promoter/origin, forward primer"
     CDS             3117..3716
                     /codon_start=1
                     /gene="pac from Streptomyces alboniger"
                     /product="puromycin N-acetyltransferase"
                     /label=PuroR
                     /note="confers resistance to puromycin"
                     /translation="MTEYKPTVRLATRDDVPRAVRTLAAAFADYPATRHTVDPDRHIER
                     VTELQELFLTRVGLDIGKVWVADDGAAVAVWTTPESVEAGAVFAEIGPRMAELSGSRLA
                     AQQQMEGLLAPHRPKEPAWFLATVGVSPDHQGKGLGSAVVLPGVEAAERAGVPAFLETS
                     APRNLPFYERLGFTVTADVEVPEGPRTWCMTRKPGA"
     primer_bind     complement(3117..3136)
                     /label=Puro-R
                     /note="Puromycin resistance gene, reverse primer. Also
                     called puro-variant-R"
     primer_bind     3613..3633
                     /label=Puro-F
                     /note="Puromycin resistance gene, forward primer"
     LTR             3937..4406
                     /note="long terminal repeat from Moloney murine leukemia
                     virus"
     primer_bind     complement(4536..4553)
                     /label=L4440
                     /note="L4440 vector, forward primer"
     rep_origin      complement(4707..5295)
                     /direction=LEFT
                     /label=ori
                     /note="high-copy-number ColE1/pMB1/pBR322/pUC origin of
                     replication"
     primer_bind     complement(4787..4806)
                     /label=pBR322ori-F
                     /note="pBR322 origin, forward primer"
     CDS             complement(5455..6315)
                     /codon_start=1
                     /gene="bla"
                     /product="beta-lactamase"
                     /label=AmpR
                     /note="confers resistance to ampicillin, carbenicillin, and
                     related antibiotics"
                     /translation="MSIQHFRVALIPFFAAFCLPVFAHPETLVKVKDAEDQLGARVGYI
                     ELDLNSGKILESFRPEERFPMMSTFKVLLCGAVLSRIDAGQEQLGRRIHYSQNDLVEYS
                     PVTEKHLTDGMTVRELCSAAITMSDNTAANLLLTTIGGPKELTAFLHNMGDHVTRLDRW
                     EPELNEAIPNDERDTTMPVAMATTLRKLLTGELLTLASRQQLIDWMEADKVAGPLLRSA
                     LPAGWFIADKSGAGERGSRGIIAALGPDGKPSRIVVIYTTGSQATMDERNRQIAEIGAS
                     LIKHW"
     primer_bind     6078..6097
                     /label=Amp-R
                     /note="Ampicillin resistance gene, reverse primer"
     promoter        complement(6316..6420)
                     /gene="bla"
                     /label=AmpR promoter
ORIGIN
        1 ctgcagcctg aatatgggcc aaacaggata tctgtggtaa gcagttcctg ccccggctca
       61 gggccaagaa cagatggaac agctgaatat gggccaaaca ggatatctgt ggtaagcagt
      121 tcctgccccg gctcagggcc aagaacagat ggtccccaga tgcggtccag ccctcagcag
      181 tttctagaga accatcagat gtttccaggg tgccccaagg acctgaaatg accctgtgcc
      241 ttatttgaac taaccaatca gttcgcttct cgcttctgtt cgcgcgcttc tgctccccga
      301 gctcaataaa agagcccaca acccctcact cggggcgcca gtcctccgat tgactgagtc
      361 gcccgggtac ccgtgtatcc aataaaccct cttgcagttg catccgactt gtggtctcgc
      421 tgttccttgg gagggtctcc tctgagtgat tgactacccg tcagcggggg tctttcattt
      481 gggggctcgt ccgggatcgg gagacccctg cccagggacc accgacccac caccgggagg
      541 caagctggcc agcaacttat ctgtgtctgt ccgattgtct agtgtctatg actgatttta
      601 tgcgcctgcg tcggtactag ttagctaact agctctgtat ctggcggacc cgtggtggaa
      661 ctgacgagtt ctgaacaccc ggccgcaacc ctgggagacg tcccagggac tttgggggcc
      721 gtttttgtgg cccgacctga ggaagggagt cgatgtggaa tccgaccccg tcaggatatg
      781 tggttctggt aggagacgag aacctaaaac agttcccgcc tccgtctgaa tttttgcttt
      841 cggtttggaa ccgaagccgc gcgtcttgtc tgctgcagcg ctgcagcatc gttctgtgtt
      901 gtctctgtct gactgtgttt ctgtatttgt ctgaaaatta gggccagact gttaccactc
      961 ccttaagttt gaccttaggt cactggaaag atgtcgagcg gatcgctcac aaccagtcgg
     1021 tagatgtcaa gaagagacgt tgggttacct tctgctctgc agaatggcca acctttaacg
     1081 tcggatggcc gcgagacggc acctttaacc gagacctcat cacccaggtt aagatcaagg
     1141 tcttttcacc tggcccgcat ggacacccag accaggtccc ctacatcgtg acctgggaag
     1201 ccttggcttt tgacccccct ccctgggtca agccctttgt acaccctaag cctccgcctc
     1261 ctcttcctcc atccgccccg tctctccccc ttgaacctcc tcgttcgacc ccgcctcgat
     1321 cctcccttta tccagccctc actccttctc taggcgccgg ccggatctaa gcttagccac
     1381 catggactac aaagacgatg acgataaagc aagggatcca ctagtaacgg ccgccagtgt
     1441 gctggaattc tccagcatgg aggtggtgga cccgcagcag ctgggcatgt tcacggaggg
     1501 cgagctgatg tcggtgggta tggacacgtt catccaccgc atcgactcca ccgaggtcat
     1561 ctaccagccg cgccgcaagc gggccaagct catcggcaag tacctgatgg gggacctgct
     1621 gggggaaggc tcttacggca aggtgaagga ggtgctggac tcggagacgc tgtgcaggag
     1681 ggccgtcatc atcctcaaga agaagaagtt gcgaaggatc cccaacgggg aggccaacgt
     1741 gaagaaggaa attcaactac tgaggaggtt acggcacaaa aatgtcatcc agctggtgga
     1801 tgtgttatac aacgaagaga agcagaaaat gtatatggtg atggagtact gcgtgtgtgg
     1861 catgcaggaa atgctggaca gcgtgccgga gaagcgtttc ccagtgtgcc aggcccacgg
     1921 gtacttctgt cagctgattg acggcctgga gtacctgcat agccagggca ttgtgcacaa
     1981 ggacatcaag ccggggaacc tgctgctcac caccggtggc accctcaaaa tctccgacct
     2041 gggcgtggcc gaggcactgc acccgttcgc ggcggacgac acctgccgga ccagccaggg
     2101 ctccccggct ttccagccgc ccgagattgc caacggcctg gacaccttct ccggcttcaa
     2161 ggtggacatc tggtcggctg gggtcaccct ctacaacatc accacgggtc tgtacccctt
     2221 cgaaggggac aacatctaca agttgtttga gaacatcggg aaggggagct acgccatccc
     2281 gggcgactgt ggccccccgc tctctgacct gctgaaaggg atgcttgagt acgaaccggc
     2341 caagaggttc tccatccggc agatccggca gcacagctgg ttccggaaga aacatcctcc
     2401 ggctgaagca ccagtgccca tcccaccgag cccagacacc aaggaccggt ggcgcagcat
     2461 gactgtggtg ccgtacttgg aggacctgca cggcgcggac gaggacgagg acctcttcga
     2521 catcgaggat gacatcatct acactcagga cttcacggtg cccggacagg tcccagaaga
     2581 ggaggccagt cacaatggac agcgccgggg cctccccaag gccgtgtgta tgaacggcac
     2641 agaggcggcg cagctgagca ccaaatccag ggcggagggc cgggccccca accctgcccg
     2701 caaggcctgc tccgccagca gcaagatccg ccggctgtcg gcctgcaagc agcagtgagg
     2761 cgtcgaccct gtggaatgtg tgtcagttag ggtgtggaaa gtccccaggc tccccagcag
     2821 gcagaagtat gcaaagcatg catctcaatt agtcagcaac caggtgtgga aagtccccag
     2881 gctccccagc aggcagaagt atgcaaagca tgcatctcaa ttagtcagca accatagtcc
     2941 cgcccctaac tccgcccatc ccgcccctaa ctccgcccag ttccgcccat tctccgcccc
     3001 atggctgact aatttttttt atttatgcag aggccgaggc cgcctcggcc tctgagctat
     3061 tccagaagta gtgaggaggc ttttttggag gcctaggctt ttgcaaaaag cttaccatga
     3121 ccgagtacaa gcccacggtg cgcctcgcca cccgcgacga cgtccccagg gccgtacgca
     3181 ccctcgccgc cgcgttcgcc gactaccccg ccacgcgcca caccgtcgat ccggaccgcc
     3241 acatcgagcg ggtcaccgag ctgcaagaac tcttcctcac gcgcgtcggg ctcgacatcg
     3301 gcaaggtgtg ggtcgcggac gacggcgccg cggtggcggt ctggaccacg ccggagagcg
     3361 tcgaagcggg ggcggtgttc gccgagatcg gcccgcgcat ggccgagttg agcggttccc
     3421 ggctggccgc gcagcaacag atggaaggcc tcctggcgcc gcaccggccc aaggagcccg
     3481 cgtggttcct ggccaccgtc ggcgtctcgc ccgaccacca gggcaagggt ctgggcagcg
     3541 ccgtcgtgct ccccggagtg gaggcggccg agcgcgccgg ggtgcccgcc ttcctggaga
     3601 cctccgcgcc ccgcaacctc cccttctacg agcggctcgg cttcaccgtc accgccgacg
     3661 tcgaggtgcc cgaaggaccg cgcacctggt gcatgacccg caagcccggt gcctgacgcc
     3721 cgccccacga cccgcagcgc ccgaccgaaa ggagcgcacg accccatgca tcgataaaat
     3781 aaaagatttt atttagtctc cagaaaaagg ggggaatgaa agaccccacc tgtaggtttg
     3841 gcaagctagc ttaagtaacg ccattttgca aggcatggaa aaatacataa ctgagaatag
     3901 agaagttcag atcaaggtca ggaacagatg gaacagctga atatgggcca aacaggatat
     3961 ctgtggtaag cagttcctgc cccggctcag ggccaagaac agatggaaca gctgaatatg
     4021 ggccaaacag gatatctgtg gtaagcagtt cctgccccgg ctcagggcca agaacagatg
     4081 gtccccagat gcggtccagc cctcagcagt ttctagagaa ccatcagatg tttccagggt
     4141 gccccaagga cctgaaatga ccctgtgcct tatttgaact aaccaatcag ttcgcttctc
     4201 gcttctgttc gcgcgcttct gctccccgag ctcaataaaa gagcccacaa cccctcactc
     4261 ggggcgccag tcctccgatt gactgagtcg cccgggtacc cgtgtatcca ataaaccctc
     4321 ttgcagttgc atccgacttg tggtctcgct gttccttggg agggtctcct ctgagtgatt
     4381 gactacccgt cagcgggggt ctttcacatg cagcatgtat caaaattaat ttggtttttt
     4441 ttcttaagta tttacattaa atggccatag ttgcattaat gaatcggcca acgcgcgggg
     4501 agaggcggtt tgcgtattgg gcgctcttcc gcttcctcgc tcactgactc gctgcgctcg
     4561 gtcgttcggc tgcggcgagc ggtatcagct cactcaaagg cggtaatacg gttatccaca
     4621 gaatcagggg ataacgcagg aaagaacatg tgagcaaaag gccagcaaaa ggccaggaac
     4681 cgtaaaaagg ccgcgttgct ggcgtttttc cataggctcc gcccccctga cgagcatcac
     4741 aaaaatcgac gctcaagtca gaggtggcga aacccgacag gactataaag ataccaggcg
     4801 tttccccctg gaagctccct cgtgcgctct cctgttccga ccctgccgct taccggatac
     4861 ctgtccgcct ttctcccttc gggaagcgtg gcgctttctc atagctcacg ctgtaggtat
     4921 ctcagttcgg tgtaggtcgt tcgctccaag ctgggctgtg tgcacgaacc ccccgttcag
     4981 cccgaccgct gcgccttatc cggtaactat cgtcttgagt ccaacccggt aagacacgac
     5041 ttatcgccac tggcagcagc cactggtaac aggattagca gagcgaggta tgtaggcggt
     5101 gctacagagt tcttgaagtg gtggcctaac tacggctaca ctagaagaac agtatttggt
     5161 atctgcgctc tgctgaagcc agttaccttc ggaaaaagag ttggtagctc ttgatccggc
     5221 aaacaaacca ccgctggtag cggtggtttt tttgtttgca agcagcagat tacgcgcaga
     5281 aaaaaaggat ctcaagaaga tcctttgatc ttttctacgg ggtctgacgc tcagtggaac
     5341 gaaaactcac gttaagggat tttggtcatg agattatcaa aaaggatctt cacctagatc
     5401 cttttgcggc cgcaaatcaa tctaaagtat atatgagtaa acttggtctg acagttacca
     5461 atgcttaatc agtgaggcac ctatctcagc gatctgtcta tttcgttcat ccatagttgc
     5521 ctgactcccc gtcgtgtaga taactacgat acgggagggc ttaccatctg gccccagtgc
     5581 tgcaatgata ccgcgagacc cacgctcacc ggctccagat ttatcagcaa taaaccagcc
     5641 agccggaagg gccgagcgca gaagtggtcc tgcaacttta tccgcctcca tccagtctat
     5701 taattgttgc cgggaagcta gagtaagtag ttcgccagtt aatagtttgc gcaacgttgt
     5761 tgccattgct acaggcatcg tggtgtcacg ctcgtcgttt ggtatggctt cattcagctc
     5821 cggttcccaa cgatcaaggc gagttacatg atcccccatg ttgtgcaaaa aagcggttag
     5881 ctccttcggt cctccgatcg ttgtcagaag taagttggcc gcagtgttat cactcatggt
     5941 tatggcagca ctgcataatt ctcttactgt catgccatcc gtaagatgct tttctgtgac
     6001 tggtgagtac tcaaccaagt cattctgaga atagtgtatg cggcgaccga gttgctcttg
     6061 cccggcgtca atacgggata ataccgcgcc acatagcaga actttaaaag tgctcatcat
     6121 tggaaaacgt tcttcggggc gaaaactctc aaggatctta ccgctgttga gatccagttc
     6181 gatgtaaccc actcgtgcac ccaactgatc ttcagcatct tttactttca ccagcgtttc
     6241 tgggtgagca aaaacaggaa ggcaaaatgc cgcaaaaaag ggaataaggg cgacacggaa
     6301 atgttgaata ctcatactct tcctttttca atattattga agcatttatc agggttattg
     6361 tctcatgagc ggatacatat ttgaatgtat ttagaaaaat aaacaaatag gggttccgcg
     6421 cacatttccc cgaaaagtgc cac
//
