[The description below was written by a language model from this plasmid's Addgene catalogue record and the feature table of its GenBank file.]
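Description:
pBABE-FLAG-KD LKB1 is a Moloney murine leukemia virus-based retroviral expression vector built on the pBABE-puro backbone, carrying a kinase-dead form of the human tumor suppressor kinase LKB1 (STK11). In bacteria it is maintained as a high-copy plasmid through a ColE1/pUC-type origin and selected with ampicillin via the beta-lactamase gene. The annotated sequence is about 6.4 kb, broadly consistent with the backbone plus an insert of roughly 1.4 kb.

The proviral portion is flanked by two MMLV long terminal repeats. Downstream of the 5′ LTR lie the Psi packaging signal and a truncated gag segment lacking its start codon, which together allow efficient encapsidation of the transcript when the plasmid is introduced into a packaging cell line that supplies the viral proteins in trans. No separate internal promoter is annotated upstream of the insert, so expression is expected to come from the 5′ LTR, as is standard for pBABE vectors. The insert opens with a Kozak consensus and an N-terminal FLAG epitope, followed by the LKB1 coding region. That region is not itself annotated in the feature table but fills the gap before the SV40 elements. LKB1 carries the K78I substitution, replacing lysine 78 with isoleucine to abolish catalytic activity. An SV40 enhancer/early promoter, which includes the SV40 origin, then drives puromycin N-acetyltransferase, allowing selection of stably transduced mammalian cells.

The construct serves as a catalytically inactive control for wild-type LKB1. FLAG allows detection or immunoprecipitation of the mutant protein, in line with the associated study of LKB1 activation of AMP-activated kinase and apoptosis under energy stress.
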