Addgene plasmid #8593: pBABE-FLAG-KD LKB1
Depositing lab: Lewis Cantley. Depositing organization: Beth Israel Deaconess Medical Center. Publication: The tumor suppressor LKB1 kinase directly activates AMP-activated kinase and regulates apoptosis in response to energy stress. Shaw RJ, Kosmatka M, Bardeesy N, Hurley RL, Witters LA, DePinho RA, Cantley LC. Proc Natl Acad Sci U S A 2004 Mar 9;101(10):3329-35. Epub 2004 Feb 25. 10.1073/pnas.0308061100 PubMed 14985505.
Backbone
  Vector backbone: pBABE-puro
  Backbone size w/o insert (bp): 5169
  Vector type: Mammalian Expression, Retroviral
  Selectable markers: Puromycin
Growth in bacteria
  Bacterial resistance: Ampicillin, 100 μg/mL
  Growth temperature: 37°C
  Growth strain: DH5alpha
  Copy number: High Copy
Gene/Insert
  Gene/Insert name: LKB1
  Species: H. sapiens (human)
  Insert size (bp): 1400
  Mutation: K78I: lysine 78 mutated to isoleucine; kinase dead
  GenBank ID: Q15831
  Entrez Gene: STK11 (a.k.a. LKB1, PJS, hLKB1)
  Tag / fusion protein: FLAG (N terminal on insert)
  Cloning method: Restriction Enzyme; 5′ cloning site BamHI (destroyed during cloning); 3′ cloning site SalI (not destroyed)
  Sequencing primers: 5′ pBABE 5'
Terms and licenses: Academic/Nonprofit Terms; Industry Terms: Not Available to Industry
How to cite: pBABE-FLAG-KD LKB1 was a gift from Lewis Cantley (Addgene plasmid # 8593 ; http://n2t.net/addgene:8593 ; RRID:Addgene_8593)
