>Addgene plasmid #8593 | pBABE-FLAG-KD LKB1 | addgene partial sequence | sequence record 100996 | pBABE5 5'-CTTTATCCAGCCCTCAC-3'
GCGGATCTAAGCTTAGCCACCATGGACTACAAAGACGATGACGATAAAGCAAGGGATCCACTAGTAACGG
CCGCCAGTGTGCTGGAATTCTCCAGCATGGAGGTGGTGGACCCGCAGCAGCTGGGCATGTTCACGGAGGG
CGAGCTGATGTCGGTGGGTATGGACACGTTCATCCACCGCATCGACTCCACCGAGGTCATCTACCAGCCG
CGCCGCAAGCGGGCCAAGCTCATCGGCAAGTACCTGATGGGGGACCTGCTGGGGGAAGGCTCTTACGGCA
AGGTGAAGGAGGTGCTGGACTCGGAGACGCTGTGCAGGAGGGCCGTCATCATCCTCAAGAAGAAGAAGTT
GCGAAGGATCCCCAACGGGGAGGCCAACGTGAAGAAGGAAATTCAACTACTGAGGAGGTTACGGCACAAA
AATGTCATCCAGCTGGTGGATGTGTTATACAACGAAGAGAAGCAGAAAATGTATATGGTGATGGAGTACT
GCGTGTGTGGCATGCAGGAAATGCTGGACAGCGTGCCGGAGAAGCGTTTCCCAGTGTGCCAGGCCCACGG
GTACTTCTGTCAGCTGATTGACGGCCTGGAGTACCTGCATAGCCAGGGCATTGTGCACAAGGACATCAAG
CCGGGGAACCTGCTGCTCACCACCGGTGGCACCCTCAAAATCTCCGACCTGGGCGTGGCCGAGGCACTGC
ACCCGTTCGCGGCGGACGACACCTGCCGGACCAGCCAGGGCTCCCCGGCTTTCCAGCCGCCCGAGATTGC
CAACGGCCTGGACACCTTCTCCGGCTTCAAGGTGGACATCTGGTCGGCTGGGGTCACCCTCTACAACATC
ACCACGGGTCTGTACCCCTTCGAAGGGGACAACATCTACAAGTTGTTTGAGAACATCGGGAAGGGGAGCT
ACGCCATCCCGGGCGACTGTGGCCCCCCGCTCTCTGACCTGCTGAAAGGGATGCTTGAGTACGAACCGGC
CAAGAGGTTCTCCATCCGGCAGATCCGGCAGCACAGCTGGTTCCGGAAGAAACATCCTCCGGCTGAAGCA
CCAGTGCCCATCCCACCGAGCCCAGACACCAAGGACCGGTGGCGCA
