>Addgene plasmid #8593 | pBABE-FLAG-KD LKB1 | addgene partial sequence | sequence record 100997 | pBABE3 5'-ACCCTAACTGACACACATTCC-3'
CTGCTGCTTGCAGGCCGACAGCCGGCGGATCTTGCTGCTGGCGGAGCAGGCCTTGCGGGCAGGGTTGGGG
GCCCGGCCCTCCGCCCTGGATTTGGTGCTCAGCTGCGCCGCCTCTGTGCCGTTCATACACACGGCCTTGG
GGAGGCCCCGGCGCTGTCCATTGTGACTGGCCTCCTCTTCTGGGACCTGTCCGGGCACCGTGAAGTCCTG
AGTGTAGATGATGTCATCCTCGATGTCGAAGAGGTCCTCGTCCTCGTCCGCGCCGTGCAGGTCCTCCAAG
TACGGCACCACAGTCATGCTGCGCCACCGGTCCTTGGTGTCTGGGCTCGGTGGGATGGGCACTGGTGCTT
CAGCCGGAGGATGTTTCTTCCGGAACCAGCTGTGCTGCCGGATCTGCCGGATGGAGAACCTCTTGGCCGG
TTCGTACTCAAGCATCCCTTTCAGCAGGTCAGAGAGCGGGGGGCCACAGTCGCCCGGGATGGCGTAGCTC
CCCTTCCCGATGTTCTCAAACAACTTGTAGATGTTGTCCCCTTCGAAGGGGTACAGACCCGTGGTGATGT
TGTAGAGGGTGACCCCAGCCGACCAGATGTCCACCTTGAAGCCGGAGAAGGTGTCCAGGCCGTTGGCAAT
CTCGGGCGGCTGGAAAGCCGGGGAGCCCTGGCTGGTCCGGCAGGTGTCGTCCGCCGCGAACGGGTGCAGT
GCCTCGGCCACGCCCAGGTCGGAGATTTTGAGGGTGCCACCGGTGGTGAGCAGCAGGTTCCCCGGCTTGA
TGTCCTTGTGCACAATGCCCTGGCTATGCAGGTACTCCAGGCCGTCAATCAGCTGACAGAAGTACCCGTG
GGCCTGGCACACTGGGAAACGCTTCTCCGGCACGCTGTCCAGCATTTCCTGCATGCCACACACGCAGTAC
TCCATCACCATATACATTTTCTGCTTCTCTTCGTTGTATAACACATCCACCAGCTGGATGACATTTTTGT
GCCGTAACCTCCTCAGTAGTTGAATTTCCTTCTTCACGTTGGCCTCCCCGTTGGGGATCCTTCGCAACTT
CTTCTTCTTGAGGATGATGACGGCCCTCCTGCACAGCGTCTCCGAGTCCAGCACCTCCTT
